Addgene plasmid #236552: DONOR plasmid
Purpose: Contains the insert sequence IRES-HaloTag-T2A-PuroR flanked by microhomologies for incorporation downstream of HSPA5 (BiP/GRP78).
Depositing lab: Pablo Rivera-Fuentes. Depositing organization: University of Zurich.
Backbone
  Vector backbone: pUC
  Vector type: Mammalian Expression
Growth in bacteria
  Bacterial resistance: Ampicillin, 100 μg/mL
  Growth temperature: 37°C
  Growth strain: DH5alpha
  Copy number: High Copy
Gene/Insert
  Gene/Insert name: HaloTag
  Species: H. sapiens (human)
  Cloning method: Gibson Cloning
Terms and licenses: Academic/Nonprofit Terms; Industry Terms: Not Available to Industry
Depositor comments: the IRES sequence has a single base-pair deletion (C) at position 20
How to cite: DONOR plasmid was a gift from Pablo Rivera-Fuentes (Addgene plasmid # 236552 ; http://n2t.net/addgene:236552 ; RRID:Addgene_236552)
