[The description below was written by a language model from this plasmid's Addgene catalogue record and pLannotate feature annotations shown in this document.]
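Description:
DONOR plasmid is a pUC-type, high-copy bacterial plasmid that serves as a repair template for genome editing in human cells rather than as a conventional expression vector, although it is catalogued under mammalian expression. It is propagated in E. coli from a ColE1/pUC origin and selected with ampicillin through the β-lactamase gene. The annotation also picks up several short backbone remnants (fragments of lacZα, a lac operator, an rrnB T2 terminator, CMV enhancer, f1 ori, ble and KanR). These look like leftovers from assembly and are unlikely to be functional.

The payload is an IRES-HaloTag-T2A-PuroR cassette, followed in the feature table by a bGH polyadenylation signal. According to the record, it is flanked by microhomologies that direct its integration downstream of the HSPA5 (BiP/GRP78) gene. The microhomology arms and the T2A are not annotated, though the gap between the HaloTag and PuroR coding sequences fits a 2A linker. No intact promoter lies upstream of the cassette. Expression would therefore depend on insertion into the HSPA5 transcript, where the EMCV IRES starts translation of HaloTag as a separate protein and the T2A releases puromycin N-acetyltransferase. HaloTag signal, obtained by covalent labelling with chloroalkane ligands, and puromycin resistance should then follow endogenous HSPA5 transcription, suggesting use as a reporter of that gene's activity and for selecting edited cells. The depositor notes a single-base deletion near the start of the IRES.

The table also shows an SV40 promoter driving a hygromycin phosphotransferase gene with an SV40 poly(A) signal outside the knock-in cassette. The record does not explain its role, and it does not name the nuclease or guide RNA used for targeting.
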