Features (pLannotate 1.2.2; 17 found; start..end, strand, type, name):
     86..674     +  rep_origin     ori: high-copy-number ColE1/pMB1/pBR322/pUC origin of replication
    899..916     +  terminator     rrnB T2 terminator (fragment): transcription terminator T2 from the E. coli rrnB gene
    941..960     -  CDS            lacZα (fragment): LacZα fragment of β-galactosidase; lacZ fragment
   1416..1432    +  protein_bind   lac operator: The lac repressor binds to the lac operator to inhibit transcription in E. coli. This inhibition can be relieved by adding lactose or isopropyl-β-D-thiogalactopyranoside (IPTG). lac repressor encoded by lacI
   1459..1543    +  enhancer       CMV enhancer (fragment): human cytomegalovirus immediate early enhancer
   1604..2189    +  misc_feature   IRES2: internal ribosome entry site (IRES) of the encephalomyocarditis virus (EMCV)
   2190..3080    +  CDS            HaloTag®: modified bacterial dehalogenase that forms covalent bonds with chloroalkane derivatives
   3150..3749    +  CDS            PuroR: puromycin N-acetyltransferase; pac from Streptomyces alboniger; confers resistance to puromycin
   3829..3940    +  polyA_signal   bGH poly(A) signal: bovine growth hormone polyadenylation signal
   3941..4049    +  rep_origin     f1 ori (fragment): f1 bacteriophage origin of replication; arrow indicates direction of (+) strand synthesis
   4063..4392    +  promoter       SV40 promoter: SV40 enhancer and early promoter
   4441..5463    +  CDS            hph: KHYB_ECOLX - Experimental evidence at protein level: Swiss-Prot protein existence level 1. The aminoglycoside phosphotransferases achieve inactivation of their antibiotic substrates by phosphorylation. Only phosphorylates hygromycin and closely related compounds such as demethyl analogs and destomycin. From Escherichia coli.
   5476..5601    +  CDS            ble (fragment): BLE_KLEPN - Experimental evidence at protein level: Swiss-Prot protein existence level 1. Binding protein with a strong affinity to the bleomycin family of antibiotics. Binds to CL990; an antimitotic-antibiotic compound. From Klebsiella pneumoniae.
   5596..5717    +  polyA_signal   SV40 poly(A) signal: SV40 polyadenylation signal
   5770..6630    -  CDS            AmpR: β-lactamase; bla; confers resistance to ampicillin, carbenicillin, and related antibiotics
   6633..6729    -  promoter       AmpR promoter (fragment): bla
   6759..6783    -  CDS            KanR (fragment): aminoglycoside phosphotransferase; aph(3')-Ia; confers resistance to kanamycin
>Addgene plasmid #236552 | DONOR plasmid | addgene full sequence | sequence record 469275 | Addgene NGS Result
CTCATGACCAAAATCCCTTAACGTGAGTTACGCGCGCGTCGTTCCACTGAGCGTCAGACCCCGTAGAAAA
GATCAAAGGATCTTCTTGAGATCCTTTTTTTCTGCGCGTAATCTGCTGCTTGCAAACAAAAAAACCACCG
CTACCAGCGGTGGTTTGTTTGCCGGATCAAGAGCTACCAACTCTTTTTCCGAAGGTAACTGGCTTCAGCA
GAGCGCAGATACCAAATACTGTTCTTCTAGTGTAGCCGTAGTTAGCCCACCACTTCAAGAACTCTGTAGC
ACCGCCTACATACCTCGCTCTGCTAATCCTGTTACCAGTGGCTGCTGCCAGTGGCGATAAGTCGTGTCTT
ACCGGGTTGGACTCAAGACGATAGTTACCGGATAAGGCGCAGCGGTCGGGCTGAACGGGGGGTTCGTGCA
CACAGCCCAGCTTGGAGCGAACGACCTACACCGAACTGAGATACCTACAGCGTGAGCTATGAGAAAGCGC
CACGCTTCCCGAAGGGAGAAAGGCGGACAGGTATCCGGTAAGCGGCAGGGTCGGAACAGGAGAGCGCACG
AGGGAGCTTCCAGGGGGAAACGCCTGGTATCTTTATAGTCCTGTCGGGTTTCGCCACCTCTGACTTGAGC
GTCGATTTTTGTGATGCTCGTCAGGGGGGCGGAGCCTATGGAAAAACGCCAGCAACGCGGCCTTTTTACG
GTTCCTGGCCTTTTGCTGGCCTTTTGCTCACATGTTCTTTCCTGCGTTATCCCCTGATTCTGTGGATAAC
CGTATTACCGCCTTTGAGTGAGCTGATACCGCTCGCCGCAGCCGAACGACCGAGCGCAGCGAGTCAGTGA
GCGAGGAAGCGGAAGGCGAGAGTAGGGAACTGCCAGGCATCAAACTAAGCAGAAGGCCCCTGACGGATGG
CCTTTTTGCGTTTCTACAAACTCTTTCTGTGTTGTAAAACGACGGCCAGTCTTAAGCTCGGGCCCCCTGG
GCGGTTCTGATAACGAGTAATCGTTAATCCGCAAATAACGTAAAAACCCGCTTCGGCGGGTTTTTTTATG
GGGAGAGTTTAGGGAAAGAGCATTTGTCAGAATATTTAAGGGCGCCTGTCACTTTGCTTGATATATGAGA
ATTATTTAACCTTATAAATGAGAAAAAAGCAACGCACTTTAAATAAGATACGTTGCTTTTTCGATTGATG
AACACCTATAATTAAACTATTCATCTATTATTTATGATTTTTTGTATATACAATATTTCTAGTTTGTTAA
AGAGAATTAAGAAAATAAATCTCGAAAATAATAAAGGGAAAATCAGTTTTTGATATCAAAATTATACATG
TCAACGATAATACAAAATATAATACAAACTATAAGATGTTATCAGTATTTATTATCATTTAGAATAAATT
TTGTGTCGCCCTTAATTGTGAGCGGATAACAATTACGAGCTTCATGCACAGTGGCGTTGACATTGATTAT
TGACTAGTTATTAATAGTAATCAATTACGGGGTCATTAGTTCATAGCCCATATATGGAGTTCCGCGTTAC
ATAGCATCGTACGCGTACGTGTTTGGAGTTGAAACTGCTATAGCCTTATCGAATTGGGATCCGCCCCTCT
CCCTCCCCCCCCCTAACGTTACTGGCCGAAGCCGCTTGGAATAAGGCCGGTGTGCGTTTGTCTATATGTT
ATTTTCCACCATATTGCCGTCTTTTGGCAATGTGAGGGCCCGGAAACCTGGCCCTGTCTTCTTGACGAGC
ATTCCTAGGGGTCTTTCCCCTCTCGCCAAAGGAATGCAAGGTCTGTTGAATGTCGTGAAGGAAGCAGTTC
CTCTGGAAGCTTCTTGAAGACAAACAACGTCTGTAGCGACCCTTTGCAGGCAGCGGAACCCCCCACCTGG
CGACAGGTGCCTCTGCGGCCAAAAGCCACGTGTATAAGATACACCTGCAAAGGCGGCACAACCCCAGTGC
CACGTTGTGAGTTGGATAGTTGTGGAAAGAGTCAAATGGCTCTCCTCAAGCGTATTCAACAAGGGGCTGA
AGGATGCCCAGAAGGTACCCCATTGTATGGGATCTGATCTGGGGCCTCGGTACACATGCTTTACATGTGT
TTAGTCGAGGTTAAAAAAACGTCTAGGCCCCCCGAACCACGGGGACGTGGTTTTCCTTTGAAAAACACGA
TGATAATATGGCCACAACCATGGCAGAAATCGGTACTGGCTTTCCATTCGACCCCCATTATGTGGAAGTC
CTGGGCGAGCGCATGCACTACGTCGATGTTGGTCCGCGCGATGGCACCCCTGTGCTGTTCCTGCACGGTA
ACCCGACCTCCTCCTACGTGTGGCGCAACATCATCCCGCATGTTGCACCGACCCATCGCTGCATTGCTCC
AGACCTGATCGGTATGGGCAAATCCGACAAACCAGACCTGGGTTATTTCTTCGACGACCACGTCCGCTTC
ATGGATGCCTTCATCGAAGCCCTGGGTCTGGAAGAGGTCGTCCTGGTCATTCACGACTGGGGCTCCGCTC
TGGGTTTCCACTGGGCCAAGCGCAATCCAGAGCGCGTCAAAGGTATTGCATTTATGGAGTTCATCCGCCC
TATCCCGACCTGGGACGAATGGCCAGAATTTGCCCGCGAGACCTTCCAGGCCTTCCGCACCACCGACGTC
GGCCGCAAGCTGATCATCGATCAGAACGTTTTTATCGAGGGTACGCTGCCGATGGGTGTCGTCCGCCCGC
TGACTGAAGTCGAGATGGACCATTACCGCGAGCCGTTCCTGAATCCTGTTGACCGCGAGCCACTGTGGCG
CTTCCCAAACGAGCTGCCAATCGCCGGTGAGCCAGCGAACATCGTCGCGCTGGTCGAAGAATACATGGAC
TGGCTGCACCAGTCCCCTGTCCCGAAGCTGCTGTTCTGGGGCACCCCAGGCGTTCTGATCCCACCGGCCG
AAGCCGCTCGCCTGGCCAAAAGCCTGCCTAACTGCAAGGCTGTGGACATCGGCCCGGGTCTGAATCTGCT
GCAAGAAGACAACCCGGACCTGATCGGCAGCGAGATCGCGCGCTGGCTGTCCACGCTCGAGATTTCCGGC
TACAAGGGAAGCGGAGAGGGCAGAGGAAGTCTGCTAACATGCGGTGACGTCGAGGAGAATCCTGGACCTA
TGACCGAGTACAAGCCCACGGTGCGCCTCGCCACCCGCGACGACGTCCCCCGGGCCGTACGCACCCTCGC
CGCCGCGTTCGCCGACTACCCCGCCACGCGCCACACCGTCGACCCGGACCGCCACATCGAGCGGGTCACC
GAGCTGCAAGAACTCTTCCTCACGCGCGTCGGGCTCGACATCGGCAAGGTGTGGGTCGCGGACGACGGCG
CCGCGGTGGCGGTCTGGACCACGCCGGAGAGCGTCGAAGCGGGGGCGGTGTTCGCCGAGATCGGCCCGCG
CATGGCCGAGTTGAGCGGTTCCCGGCTGGCCGCGCAGCAACAGATGGAAGGCCTCCTGGCGCCGCACCGG
CCCAAGGAGCCCGCGTGGTTCCTGGCCACCGTCGGCGTCTCGCCCGACCACCAGGGCAAGGGTCTGGGCA
GCGCCGTCGTGCTCCCCGGAGTGGAGGCGGCCGAGCGCGCCGGGGTGCCCGCCTTCCTGGAGACCTCCGC
GCCCCGCAACCTCCCCTTCTACGAGCGGCTCGGCTTCACCGTCACCGCCGACGTCGAGGTGCCCGAAGGA
CCGCGCACCTGGTGCATGACCCGCAAGCCCGGTGCCTGAAAGCGGCTGTTTACTGCTTTCCAAACACGTA
CGCGTACGATGCTCTAGAATGCTGATGGGCTAGCAAAATCAGCCTCGACTGTGCCTTCTAGTTGCCAGCC
ATCTGTTGTTTGCCCCTCCCCCGTGCCTTCCTTGACCCTGGAAGGTGCCACTCCCACTGTCCTTTCCTAA
TAAAATGAGGAAATTGCATCACAACACTCAACCCTATCTCGGTCTATTCTTTTGATTTATAAGGGATTTT
GCCGATTTCGGCCTATTGGTTAAAAAATGAGCTGATTTAACAAAAATTTAACGCGAATTAATTCTGTGGA
ATGTGTGTCAGTTAGGGTGTGGAAAGTCCCCAGGCTCCCCAGCAGGCAGAAGTATGCAAAGCATGCATCT
CAATTAGTCAGCAACCAGGTGTGGAAAGTCCCCAGGCTCCCCAGCAGGCAGAAGTATGCAAAGCATGCAT
CTCAATTAGTCAGCAACCATAGTCCCGCCCCTAACTCCGCCCATCCCGCCCCTAACTCCGCCCAGTTCCG
CCCATTCTCCGCCCCATGGCTGACTAATTTTTTTTATTTATGCAGAGGCCGAGGCCGCCTCTGCCTCTGA
GCTATTCCAGAAGTAGTGAGGAGGCTTTTTTGGAGGCCTAGGCTTTTGCAAAAAGCTCCCGGGAGCTTGT
ATATCCATTTTCGGATCTGATCAGCACGTGATGAAAAAGCCTGAACTCACCGCGACGTCTGTCGAGAAGT
TTCTGATCGAAAAGTTCGACAGCGTTTCCGACCTGATGCAGCTCTCGGAGGGCGAAGAATCTCGTGCTTT
CAGCTTCGATGTAGGAGGGCGTGGATATGTCCTGCGGGTAAATAGCTGCGCCGATGGTTTCTACAAAGAT
CGTTATGTTTATCGGCACTTTGCATCGGCCGCGCTCCCGATTCCGGAAGTGCTTGACATTGGGGAATTCA
GCGAGAGCCTGACCTATTGCATCTCCCGCCGTGCACAGGGTGTCACGTTGCAAGACCTGCCTGAAACCGA
ACTGCCCGCTGTTCTGCAGCCGGTCGCGGAGGCCATGGATGCGATCGCTGCGGCCGATCTTAGCCAGACG
AGCGGGTTCGGCCCATTCGGACCGCAAGGAATCGGTCAATACACTACATGGCGTGATTTCATATGCGCGA
TTGCTGATCCCCATGTGTATCACTGGCAAACTGTGATGGACGACACCGTCAGTGCGTCCGTCGCGCAGGC
TCTCGATGAGCTGATGCTTTGGGCCGAGGACTGCCCCGAAGTCCGGCACCTCGTGCACGCGGATTTCGGC
TCCAACAATGTCCTGACGGACAATGGCCGCATAACAGCGGTCATTGACTGGAGCGAGGCGATGTTCGGGG
ATTCCCAATACGAGGTCGCCAACATCTTCTTCTGGAGGCCGTGGTTGGCTTGTATGGAGCAGCAGACGCG
CTACTTCGAGCGGAGGCATCCGGAGCTTGCAGGATCGCCGCGGCTCCGGGCGTATATGCTCCGCATTGGT
CTTGACCAACTCTATCAGAGCTTGGTTGACGGCAATTTCGATGATGCAGCTTGGGCGCAGGGTCGATGCG
ACGCAATCGTCCGATCCGGAGCCGGGACTGTCGGGCGTACACAAATCGCCCGCAGAAGCGCGGCCGTCTG
GACCGATGGCTGTGTAGAAGTACTCGCCGATAGTGGAAACCGACGCCCCAGCACTCGTCCGAGGGCAAAG
GAATAGCACGTGCTACGAGATTTCGATTCCACCGCCGCCTTCTATGAAAGGTTGGGCTTCGGAATCGTTT
TCCGGGACGCCGGCTGGATGATCCTCCAGCGCGGGGATCTCATGCTGGAGTTCTTCGCCCACCCCAACTT
GTTTATTGCAGCTTATAATGGTTACAAATAAAGCAATAGCATCACAAATTTCACAAATAAAGCATTTTTT
TCACTGCATTCTAGTTGTGGTTTGTCCAAACTCATCAATGTATCTTATCATGTCTGTATACCGTCGACCT
CTAGCTAGAGCTTGGCGTAATCATTGTCATTACCAATGCTTAATCAGTGAGGCACCTATCTCAGCGATCT
GTCTATTTCGTTCATCCATAGTTGCCTGACTCCCCGTCGTGTAGATAACTACGATACGGGAGGGCTTACC
ATCTGGCCCCAGCGCTGCGATGATACCGCGAGAACCACGCTCACCGGCTCCGGATTTATCAGCAATAAAC
CAGCCAGCCGGAAGGGCCGAGCGCAGAAGTGGTCCTGCAACTTTATCCGCCTCCATCCAGTCTATTAATT
GTTGCCGGGAAGCTAGAGTAAGTAGTTCGCCAGTTAATAGTTTGCGCAACGTTGTTGCCATCGCTACAGG
CATCGTGGTGTCACGCTCGTCGTTTGGTATGGCTTCATTCAGCTCCGGTTCCCAACGATCAAGGCGAGTT
ACATGATCCCCCATGTTGTGCAAAAAAGCGGTTAGCTCCTTCGGTCCTCCGATCGTTGTCAGAAGTAAGT
TGGCCGCAGTGTTATCACTCATGGTTATGGCAGCACTGCATAATTCTCTTACTGTCATGCCATCCGTAAG
ATGCTTTTCTGTGACTGGTGAGTACTCAACCAAGTCATTCTGAGAATAGTGTATGCGGCGACCGAGTTGC
TCTTGCCCGGCGTCAATACGGGATAATACCGCGCCACATAGCAGAACTTTAAAAGTGCTCATCATTGGAA
AACGTTCTTCGGGGCGAAAACTCTCAAGGATCTTACCGCTGTTGAGATCCAGTTCGATGTAACCCACTCG
TGCACCCAACTGATCTTCAGCATCTTTTACTTTCACCAGCGTTTCTGGGTGAGCAAAAACAGGAAGGCAA
AATGCCGCAAAAAAGGGAATAAGGGCGACACGGAAATGTTGAATACTCATATTCTTCCTTTTTCAATATT
ATTGAAGCATTTATCAGGGTTATTGTCTCATGAGCGGATACATATTTGAATGTATTTAGAAAAATAAACA
AATAGGGGTCAGTGTTACAACCAATTAACCAATTCTGAACATTATCGCGAGCCCATTTATACCTGAATAT
GGCTCATAACACCCCTTG
